>Addgene plasmid #176294 | pMVS184 | addgene full sequence | sequence record 353737 | Addgene NGS Result
GTATTTAGAAAAATAAACAAATAGGGGTTCCGCGCACATTTCCCCGAAAAGTGCCACCTAAATTGTAAGC
GTTAATATTTTGTTAAAATTCGCGTTAAATTTTTGTTAAATCAGCTCATTTTTTAACCAATAGGCCGAAA
TCGGCAAAATCCCTTATAAATCAAAAGAATAGACCGAGATAGGGT
[37 nt withheld, positions 186-222]
AAAGAACGTGGACTCCAACGTCAAAGG
[49 nt withheld, positions 250-298]
T
[91 nt withheld, positions 300-390]
G
[124 nt withheld, positions 392-515]
CCCATTCGCCATTCAGGCTGCGCAACTGTTGGGAAGGGCGATCGGTGCGGGCCTCTTCGCTATTACGCCA
GCTGGCGAAAGGGGGATGTGCTGCAAGGCGATTAAGTTGGGTAACGCCAGGGTTTTCCCAGTCACGACGT
TGTAAAACGACGGCCAGTGAGCGCGCGTAATACGACTCACTATAGGGCGAATTGGGTACCTGCTTTCTCT
GACCAGCATTCTCTCCCCTGGGCCTGTGCCGCTTTCTGTCTGCAGCTTGTGGCCTGGGTCACCTCTACGG
CTGGCCCAGATCCTTCCCTGCCGCCTCCTTCAGGTTCCGTCTTCCTCCACTCCCTCTTCCCCTTGCTCTC
TGCTGTGTTGCTGCCCAAGGATGCTCTTTCCGGAGCACTTCCTTCTCGGCGCTGCACCACGTGATGTCCT
CTGAGCGGATCCTCCCCGTGTCTGGGTCCTCTCCGGGCATCTCTCCTCCCTCACCCAACCCCATGCCGTC
TTCACTCGCTGGGTTCCCTTTTCCTTCTCCTTCTGGGGCCTGTGCCATCTCTCGTTTCTTAGGATGGCCT
TCTCCGACGGATGTCTCCCTTGCGTCCCGCCTCCCCTTCTTGTAGGCCTGCATCATCACCGTTTTTCTGG
ACAACCCCAAAGTACCCCGTCTCCCTGGCTTTAGCCACCTCTCCATCCTCTTGCTTTCTTTGCCTGGACA
CCCCGTTCTCCTGTGGATTCGGGTCACCTCTCACTCCTTTCATTTGGGCAGCTCCCCTACCCCCCTTACC
TCTCTAGTCTGTGCTAGCTCTTCCAGCCCCCTGTCATGGCATCTTCCAGGGGTCCGAGAGCTCAGCTAGT
CTTCTTCCTCCAACCCGGGCCCCTATGTCCACTTCAGGACAGCATGTTTGCTGCCTCCAGGGATCCTGTG
TCCCCGAGCTGGGACCACCTTATATTCCCAGGGCCGGTTAATGTGGCTCTGGTTCTGGGTACTTTTATCT
GTCCCCTCCACCCCACAGTGGGGCCTGACCTCTTCTCTTCCTCCCACAGGGCCTCGAGAGATCTGGCAGC
GGAGAGGGCAGAGGAAGTCTTCTAACATGCGGTGACGTGGAGGAGAATCCCGGCCCTAGGCTCGAAATGA
CCGAGTACAAGCCCACGGTGCGCCTCGCCACCCGCGACGACGTCCCCCGGGCCGTACGCACCCTCGCCGC
CGCGTTCGCCGACTACCCCGCCACGCGCCACACCGTCGACCCGGACCGCCACATCGAGCGGGTCACCGAG
CTGCAAGAACTCTTCCTCACGCGCGTCGGGCTCGACATCGGCAAGGTGTGGGTCGCGGACGACGGCGCCG
CGGTGGCGGTCTGGACCACGCCGGAGAGCGTCGAAGCGGGGGCGGTGTTCGCCGAGATCGGCCCGCGCAT
GGCCGAGTTGAGCGGTTCCCGGCTGGCCGCGCAGCAACAGATGGAAGGCCTCCTGGCGCCGCACCGGCCC
AAGGAGCCCGCGTGGTTCCTGGCCACCGTCGGCGTCTCGCCCGACCACCAGGGCAAGGGTCTGGGCAGCG
CCGTCGTGCTCCCCGGAGTGGAGGCGGCCGAGCGCGCCGGGGTGCCCGCCTTCCTGGAGACCTCCGCGCC
CCGCAACCTCCCCTTCTACGAGCGGCTCGGCTTCACCGTCACCGCCGACGTCGAGGTGCCCGAAGGACCG
CGCACCTGGTGCATGACCCGCAAGCCCGGTGCCTGACGCCCGCCCCACGACCCGCAGCGCCCGACCGAAA
GGAGCGCACGACCCCATGGCTCCGACCGAAGCCACCCGGGGCGGCCCCGCCGACCCCGCACCCGCCCCCG
AGGCCCACCGACTCTAGAGGGCCCGTTTAAACCCGCTGATCAGCCTCGACTGTGCCTTCTAGTTGCCAGC
CATCTGTTGTTTGCCCCTCCCCCGTGCCTTCCTTGACCCTGGAAGGTGCCACTCCCACTGTCCTTTCCTA
ATAAAATGAGGAAATTGCATCGCATTGTCTGAGTAGGTGTCATTCTATTCTGGGGGGTGGGGTGGGGCAG
GACAGCAAGGGGGAGGATTGGGAAGACAATAGCAACCGGTCGGGTTTCGTAACAATCGCATGAGGATTCG
CAACGCCTTCGTCGAAGTCGAAGTCGACCTCCCGTCTCAGTAAAGGTCGTCGAAGTCGAAGTCGACCAAT
CGGACTGCCTTCGTACGTCGAAGTCGAAGTCGACCGTATCAGTCGCCTCGGAACGTCGAAGTCGAAGTCG
ACCATTCGTAAGAGGCTCACTCTCCCTTACACGGAGTGGATAACTAGTTAGGCGTGTACGGTGGGAGGCC
TATATAAGCAGAGCTCGTTTAGTGAACCGTCAGATCGCCTGGAACGCGTACCGGTGTCGCCACCATGAGT
AAAGGCGAAGAGCTCTTTACAGGTGTGGTGCCCATCCTTGTCGAACTTGATGGGGACGTGAATGGCCATA
AATTTTCTGTAAGCGGTGAAGGAGAGGGCGATGCAACTTACGGTAAGCTCACACTCAAGTTTATCTGCAC
CACAGGTAAACTGCCCGTGCCCTGGCCGACCCTGGTCACGACGTTCGGTTACGGTGTGCAATGCTTTGCG
CGGTATCCAGATCATATGAAACAACATGACTTTTTTAAGTCCGCGATGCCGGAGGGGTATGTCCAGGAAA
GGACTATCTTCTTCAAGGATGACGGTAACTATAAGACACGGGCCGAGGTTAAATTCGAGGGTGACACCCT
TGTCAACCGCATCGAATTGAAGGGGATAGACTTCAAGGAAGATGGGAATATACTGGGGCACAAACTGGAA
TATAATTATAATAGTCACAACGTTTATATTATGGCGGATAAGCAAAAGAACGGAATCAAGGTGAACTTCA
AAATAAGGCACAACATAGAAGACGGATCCGTACAATTGGCCGATCACTATCAACAAAATACGCCAATAGG
GGACGGCCCAGTCCTTCTCCCCGACAATCATTATCTGTCTACTCAAAGTGCGCTCTCAAAAGACCCAAAC
GAGAAAAGAGATCACATGGTTCTGCTGGAATTTGTGACAGCCGCTGGAATCACACACGGAATGGACGAAC
TTTACAAATAACAGACATGATAAGATACATTGATGAGTTTGGACAAACCACAACTAGAATGCAGTGAAAA
AAATGCTTTATTTGTGAAATTTGTGATGCTATTGCTTTATTTGTAACCATTATAAGCTGCAATAAACAAG
TTAACAACAACAATTGCATTCATTTTATGTTTCAGGTTCAGGGGGAGGTGTGGGAGGTTTTTTAAAGCAA
GTAAAACCTCTACAAATGTGGTAGCGGCCGCTACTAGGGACAGGATTGGTGACAGAAAAGCCCCATCCTT
AGGCCTCCTCCTTCCTAGTCTCCTGATATTGGGTCTAACCCCCACCTCCTGTTAGGCAGATTCCTTATCT
GGTGACACACCCCCATTTCCTGGAGCCATCTCTCTCCTTGCCAGAACCTCTAAGGTTTGCTTACGATGGA
GCCAGAGAGGATCCTGGGAGGGAGAGCTTGGCAGGGGGTGGGAGGGAAGGGGGGGATGCGTGACCTGCCC
GGTTCTCAGTGGCCACCCTGCGCTACCCTCTCCCAGAACCTGAGCTGCTCTGACGCGGCTGTCTGGTGCG
TTTCACTGATCCTGGTGCTGCAGCTTCCTTACACTTCCCAAGAGGAGAAGCAGTTTGGAAAAACAAAATC
AGAATAAGTTGGTCCTGAGTTCTAACTTTGGCTCTTCACCTTTCTAGTCCCCAATTTATATTGTTCCTCC
GTGCGTCAGTTTTACCTGTGAGATAAGGCCAGTAGCCAGCCCCGTCCTGGCAGGGCTGTGGTGAGGAGGG
GGGTGTCCGTGTGGAAAACTCCCTTTGTGAGAATGGTGCGTCCTAGGTGTTCACCAGGTCGTGGCCGCCT
CTACTCCCTTTCTCTTTCTCCATCCTTCTTTCCTTAAAGAGTCCCCAGTGCTATCTGGGACATATTCCTC
CGCCCAGAGCAGGGTCCCGCTTCCCTAAGGCCCTGCTCTGGGCTTCTGGGTTTGAGTCCTTGGCAAGCCC
AGGAGAGGCGCTCAGGCTTCCCTGTCCCCCTTCCTCGTCCACCATCTCATGCCCCTGGCTCTCCTGCCCC
TTCCCTACAGGGGTTCCTGGCTCTGCTCTCCACCGCGGTGGAGCTCCAGCTTTTGTTCCCTTTAGTGAGG
GTTAATTGCGCGCTTGGCGTAATCATGGTCATAGCTGTTTCCTGTGTGAAATTGTTATCCGCTCACAATT
CCACACAACATACGAGCCGGAAGCATAAAGTGTAAAGCCTGGGGTGCCTAATGAGTGAGCTAACTCACAT
TAATTGCGTTGCGCTCACTGCCCGCTTTCCAGTCGGGAAACCTGTCGTGCCAGCTGCATTAATGAATCGG
CCAACGCGCGGGGAGAGGCGGTTTGCGTATTGGGCGCTCTTCCGCTTCCTCGCTCACTGACTCGCTGCGC
TCGGTCGTTCGGCTGCGGCGAGCGGTATCAGCTCACTCAAAGGCGGTAATACGGTTATCCACAGAATCAG
GGGATAACGCAGGAAAGAACATGTGAGCAAAAGGCCAGCAAAAGGCCAGGAACCGTAAAAAGGCCGCGTT
GCTGGCGTTTTTCCATAGGCTCCGCCCCCCTGACGAGCATCACAAAAATCGACGCTCAAGTCAGAGGTGG
CGAAACCCGACAGGACTATAAAGATACCAGGCGTTTCCCCCTGGAAGCTCCCTCGTGCGCTCTCCTGTTC
CGACCCTGCCGCTTACCGGATACCTGTCCGCCTTTCTCCCTTCGGGAAGCGTGGCGCTTTCTCATAGCTC
ACGCTGTAGGTATCTCAGTTCGGTGTAGGTCGTTCGCTCCAAGCTGGGCTGTGTGCACGAACCCCCCGTT
CAGCCCGACCGCTGCGCCTTATCCGGTAACTATCGTCTTGAGTCCAACCCGGTAAGACACGACTTATCGC
CACTGGCAGCAGCCACTGGTAACAGGATTAGCAGAGCGAGGTATGTAGGCGGTGCTACAGAGTTCTTGAA
GTGGTGGCCTAACTACGGCTACACTAGAAGAACAGTATTTGGTATCTGCGCTCTGCTGAAGCCAGTTACC
TTCGGAAAAAGAGTTGGTAGCTCTTGATCCGGCAAACAAACCACCGCTGGTAGCGGTGGTTTTTTTGTTT
GCAAGCAGCAGATTACGCGCAGAAAAAAAGGATCTCAAGAAGATCCTTTGATCTTTTCTACGGGGTCTGA
CGCTCAGTGGAACGAAAACTCACGTTAAGGGATTTTGGTCATGAGATTATCAAAAAGGATCTTCACCTAG
ATCCTTTTAAATTAAAAATGAAGTTTTAAATCAATCTAAAGTATATATGAGTAAACTTGGTCTGACAGTT
ACCAATGCTTAATCAGTGAGGCACCTATCTCAGCGATCTGTCTATTTCGTTCATCCATAGTTGCCTGACT
CCCCGTCGTGTAGATAACTACGATACGGGAGGGCTTACCATCTGGCCCCAGTGCTGCAATGATACCGCGA
GACCCACGCTCACCGGCTCCAGATTTATCAGCAATAAACCAGCCAGCCGGAAGGGCCGAGCGCAGAAGTG
GTCCTGCAACTTTATCCGCCTCCATCCAGTCTATTAATTGTTGCCGGGAAGCTAGAGTAAGTAGTTCGCC
AGTTAATAGTTTGCGCAACGTTGTTGCCATTGCTACAGGCATCGTGGTGTCACGCTCGTCGTTTGGTATG
GCTTCATTCAGCTCCGGTTCCCAACGATCAAGGCGAGTTACATGATCCCCCATGTTGTGCAAAAAAGCGG
TTAGCTCCTTCGGTCCTCCGATCGTTGTCAGAAGTAAGTTGGCCGCAGTGTTATCACTCATGGTTATGGC
AGCACTGCATAATTCTCTTACTGTCATGCCATCCGTAAGATGCTTTTCTGTGACTGGTGAGTACTCAACC
AAGTCATTCTGAGAATAGTGTATGCGGCGACCGAGTTGCTCTTGCCCGGCGTCAATACGGGATAATACCG
CGCCACATAGCAGAACTTTAAAAGTGCTCATCATTGGAAAACGTTCTTCGGGGCGAAAACTCTCAAGGAT
CTTACCGCTGTTGAGATCCAGTTCGATGTAACCCACTCGTGCACCCAACTGATCTTCAGCATCTTTTACT
TTCACCAGCGTTTCTGGGTGAGCAAAAACAGGAAGGCAAAATGCCGCAAAAAAGGGAATAAGGGCGACAC
GGAAATGTTGAATACTCATACTCTTCCTTTTTCAATATTATTGAAGCATTTATCAGGGTTATTGTCTCAT
GAGCGGATACATATTTGAAT
Features (pLannotate 1.2.2; 22 found; start..end, strand, type, name):
     87..515     -  rep_origin     f1 ori (sequence partly withheld): f1 bacteriophage origin of replication; arrow indicates direction of (+) strand synthesis
    520..675     -  CDS            lacZα (fragment): LacZα fragment of β-galactosidase; lacZ fragment
    683..701     +  promoter       T7 promoter: promoter for bacteriophage T7 RNA polymerase
    716..1519    +  misc_feature   HA-L: left homology arm from the adeno-associated virus integration site (AAVS1) within intron 1 of the human PPP1R12C gene
   1520..1545    +  misc_feature   SA: splice acceptor site
   1632..2231    +  CDS            PuroR: puromycin N-acetyltransferase; pac from Streptomyces alboniger; confers resistance to puromycin
   2281..2346    +  CDS            dmpM (fragment): DMPM_STRAD - Protein inferred from homology: Swiss-Prot protein existence level 3. From Streptomyces alboniger.
   2385..2496    +  polyA_signal   bGH poly(A) signal: bovine growth hormone polyadenylation signal
   2804..2840    +  promoter       minimal CMV promoter (fragment): human cytomegalovirus (CMV) immediate early promoter
   2890..3603    +  CDS            GFPmut3: GFPmut3 is a basic (constitutively fluorescent) green fluorescent protein published in 1996, derived from Aequorea victoria. It is reported to be a very rapidly-maturing weak dimer.
   3616..3737    -  polyA_signal   SV40 poly(A) signal: SV40 polyadenylation signal
   3760..3828    -  CDS            large T antigen (fragment): large T antigen from SV40 (simian virus 40)
   3838..4674    +  misc_feature   HA-R: right homology arm from the adeno-associated virus integration site (AAVS1) within intron 1 of the human PPP1R12C gene
   4675..4691    -  misc_feature   MCS (fragment): pBluescript multiple cloning site
   4704..4722    -  promoter       T3 promoter: promoter for bacteriophage T3 RNA polymerase
   4767..4783    -  protein_bind   lac operator: The lac repressor binds to the lac operator to inhibit transcription in E. coli. This inhibition can be relieved by adding lactose or isopropyl-β-D-thiogalactopyranoside (IPTG). lac repressor encoded by lacI
   4791..4821    -  promoter       lac promoter: promoter for the E. coli lac operon
   4836..4857    -  protein_bind   CAP binding site: CAP binding activates transcription in the presence of cAMP. E. coli catabolite activator protein
   4870..4962    -  CDS            lacI (fragment): lac repressor; lacI; The lac repressor binds to the lac operator to inhibit transcription in E. coli. This inhibition can be relieved by adding lactose or isopropyl-β-D-thiogalactopyranoside (IPTG).
   5145..5733    -  rep_origin     ori: high-copy-number ColE1/pMB1/pBR322/pUC origin of replication
   5904..6764    -  CDS            AmpR: β-lactamase; bla; confers resistance to ampicillin, carbenicillin, and related antibiotics
   6765..34      -  promoter       AmpR promoter (across the origin): bla
