[The description below was written by a language model from this plasmid's Addgene catalogue record and pLannotate feature annotations shown in this document.]
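Description:
pMVS184 is a mammalian reporter and genomic-integration donor plasmid built on the pZDoner backbone, a pBluescript-like vector of about 6.8 kb. It is propagated in E. coli through a high-copy ColE1/pUC-type origin with ampicillin selection (AmpR). It also retains typical cloning-vector remnants: an f1 origin, lacZα and lac regulatory fragments, and flanking T7 and T3 promoters.

The functional payload sits between left and right homology arms from the AAVS1 safe-harbour locus, which lies in intron 1 of human PPP1R12C. This arrangement allows homology-directed insertion of the cassette into that site in human cells. The nuclease used to stimulate integration is not stated in the record.

Immediately after the left arm, a splice acceptor precedes a promoterless puromycin N-acetyltransferase gene followed by a bGH polyadenylation signal. Puromycin resistance should therefore depend on splicing into the endogenous PPP1R12C transcript, which enriches for correctly targeted integrants.

Downstream lies the reporter. According to the catalogue entry, four zinc-finger binding sites ("ZIF UAS") sit upstream of a minimal CMV promoter. The binding sites themselves were not annotated in the feature table, which shows only the minimal CMV fragment. This promoter drives a GFP coding sequence annotated as GFPmut3, followed by an SV40 polyadenylation region.

Because the minimal promoter has low basal activity, GFP output should report recruitment of a synthetic transcription factor that binds the zinc-finger sites. The associated publication concerns mutational scanning of human activation domains. This fits use of the plasmid to make stable reporter cell lines in which GFP fluorescence measures the strength of activation domains tethered to a zinc-finger DNA-binding domain.
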