Addgene plasmid #176294: pMVS184
Purpose: Reporter_ZIFUAS_minCMVpromoter_GFP_AAVS1_Puromycin
Depositing lab: Max Staller. Depositing organization: University of California, Berkeley. Publication: Directed mutational scanning reveals a balance between acidic and hydrophobic residues in strong human activation domains. Staller MV, Ramirez E, Kotha SR, Holehouse AS, Pappu RV, Cohen BA. Cell Syst. 2022 Apr 20;13(4):334-345.e5. doi: 10.1016/j.cels.2022.01.002. Epub 2022 Feb 3. PubMed 35120642.
Backbone
  Vector backbone: pZDoner
  Backbone size w/o insert (bp): 5600
  Total vector size (bp): 6835
  Vector type: Mammalian Expression
  Selectable markers: Puromycin
Growth in bacteria
  Bacterial resistance: Ampicillin, 100 μg/mL
  Growth temperature: 37°C
  Growth strain: DH5alpha
  Copy number: High Copy
Gene/Insert
  Gene/Insert name: Promoter and GFP
  Promoter: 4x Zinc finger binding sites and mini CMV promoter
  Tag / fusion protein: GFP
  Cloning method: Gibson Cloning
  Sequencing primers: 5′ ccgtttaaacccgctgatca; 3′ GTAAGTTGCATCGCCCTCTC
Terms and licenses: Academic/Nonprofit Terms; Industry Terms: Not Available to Industry
Depositor comments: Please visit https://www.biorxiv.org/content/10.1101/2020.10.28.359026v2 for bioRxiv preprint.
How to cite: pMVS184 was a gift from Max Staller (Addgene plasmid # 176294 ; http://n2t.net/addgene:176294 ; RRID:Addgene_176294)
